Addgene plasmid #117508: LBJJ432
Purpose: AtEC_enh. promoter Golden Gate Level 0
Depositing lab: Jonathan D Jones. Depositing organization: Sainsbury Laboratory, Norwich. Publication: Optimization of T-DNA architecture for Cas9-mediated mutagenesis in Arabidopsis. Castel B, Tomlinson L, Locci F, Yang Y, Jones JDG. PLoS One. 2019 Jan 9;14(1):e0204778. doi: 10.1371/journal.pone.0204778. eCollection 2019. PubMed 30625150.
Backbone
  Vector backbone: pICH41295
  Backbone size w/o insert (bp): 2247
  Total vector size (bp): 3554
  Vector type: Plant Expression
Growth in bacteria
  Bacterial resistance: Spectinomycin, 50 μg/mL
  Growth temperature: 37°C
  Growth strain: DH5alpha
  Copy number: Unknown
Gene/Insert
  Gene/Insert name: BsaI:GGAG:pEC_enh:AATG:BsaI
  Species: A. thaliana (mustard weed)
  Insert size (bp): 1307
  GenBank ID: AT2G21740 AT1G76750
  Promoter: EC1.2:EC1.1
  Cloning method: Restriction Enzyme; 5′ cloning site BsaI (not destroyed); 3′ cloning site BsaI (not destroyed)
  Sequencing primers: 5′ CGTTATCCCCTGATTCTGTGGATAAC; 3′ GTCTCATGAGCGGATACATATTTGAATG
Terms and licenses: Academic/Nonprofit Terms; Industry Terms: Not Available to Industry
Depositor comments: Cloned by Laurence Tomlison . Please visit https://www.biorxiv.org/content/early/2018/09/17/419952 for bioRxiv preprint.
How to cite: LBJJ432 was a gift from Jonathan D Jones (Addgene plasmid # 117508 ; http://n2t.net/addgene:117508 ; RRID:Addgene_117508)
