[The description below was written by a language model from this plasmid's Addgene catalogue record and pLannotate feature annotations shown in this document.]
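Description:
LBJJ432 is a Golden Gate (MoClo-style) Level 0 promoter module built in the pICH41295 backbone, catalogued as a plant expression vector although it is a parts-storage plasmid rather than a complete expression construct. It is about 3.55 kb in total, with a 2.25 kb backbone. It is maintained in E. coli through a high-copy ColE1/pUC-type origin and selected with spectinomycin via an aadA gene, which the feature table places downstream of a bla-type promoter. The short integrase, gentamicin acetyltransferase and lacI fragments picked up by the automated annotation look like remnants of the cassettes from which the backbone was assembled, not functional genes.

The payload is a roughly 1.3 kb Arabidopsis thaliana regulatory fragment named pEC_enh, recorded as an EC1.2:EC1.1 promoter and linked to the loci AT2G21740 and AT1G76750. This indicates a fusion of sequences from the two EC1 (egg cell) genes, with the name suggesting an enhancer-plus-promoter arrangement. The insert is not annotated in the feature table, which covers only backbone elements. The fragment is flanked by retained BsaI sites that release it with GGAG and AATG overhangs, the standard fusion sites for a promoter plus 5′ untranslated region part. It can therefore be joined directionally to a coding sequence beginning at the ATG and to a terminator in a one-pot Level 1 assembly.

The plasmid comes from work optimising T-DNA architecture for Cas9-mediated mutagenesis in Arabidopsis. The record does not say which coding sequence the promoter was paired with, though a plausible use in that context is as one of the candidate promoters for driving nuclease expression.
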