Features (pLannotate 1.2.2; 6 found; start..end, strand, type, name):
    110..214     +  promoter       AmpR promoter: bla
    205..285     -  CDS            int (fragment): INT2_ECOLX - Protein inferred from homology: Swiss-Prot protein existence level 3. Putative integrase believed to be involved in the insertion of antibiotic resistance genes into plasmids and transposons. From Escherichia coli.
    373..429     +  CDS            GmR (fragment): gentamycin acetyltransferase; aacC1; confers resistance to gentamycin
    436..1224    +  CDS            aadA: S3AD_ECOLX - Experimental evidence at protein level: Swiss-Prot protein existence level 1. Mediates bacterial resistance to the antibiotics streptomycin and spectinomycin. From Escherichia coli.
   1398..1986    +  rep_origin     ori: high-copy-number ColE1/pMB1/pBR322/pUC origin of replication
   2169..2218    +  CDS            lacI (fragment): lac repressor; lacI; The lac repressor binds to the lac operator to inhibit transcription in E. coli. This inhibition can be relieved by adding lactose or isopropyl-β-D-thiogalactopyranoside (IPTG).
>Addgene plasmid #117508 | LBJJ432 | addgene full sequence | sequence record 226821 | Addgene NGS Result
GTGGCTCTTCAGTGGACGAAAGGGCCTCGTGATACGCCTATTTTTATAGGTTAATGTCATGATAATAATG
GTTTCTTAGACGTCAGGTGGCACTTTTCGGGGAAATGTGCGCGGAACCCCTATTTGTTTATTTTTCTAAA
TACATTCAAATATGTATCCGCTCATGAGACAATAACCCTGATAAATGCTTCAATAATATTGAAAAAGGAA
GAGTATGCGCTCACGCAACTGGTCCAGAACCTTGACCGAACGCAGCGGTGGTAACGGCGCAGTGGCGGTT
TTCATGGCTTGTTATGACTGTTTTTTTTTGGGGTACAGTCTATGCCTCGGGCATCCAAGCAGCAAGCGCG
TTACGCCGTGGGTCGATGTTTGATGTTATGGAGCAGCAACGATGTTACGCAGCAGGGCAGTCGCCCTAAA
ACAAAGTTAAACATCATGAGGGAAGCGGTGATCGCCGAAGTATCGACTCAACTATCAGAGGTAGTTGGCG
TCATCGAGCGCCATCTCGAACCGACGTTGCTGGCCGTACATTTGTACGGCTCCGCAGTGGATGGCGGCCT
GAAGCCACACAGCGATATTGATTTGCTGGTTACGGTGACCGTAAGGCTTGATGAAACAACGCGGCGAGCT
TTGATCAACGACCTTTTGGAAACTTCGGCTTCCCCTGGAGAGAGCGAGATTCTCCGCGCTGTAGAAGTCA
CCATTGTTGTGCACGACGACATCATTCCGTGGCGTTATCCAGCTAAGCGCGAACTGCAATTTGGAGAATG
GCAGCGCAATGACATTCTTGCAGGTATCTTCGAGCCAGCCACGATCGACATTGATCTGGCTATCTTGCTG
ACAAAAGCAAGAGAACATAGCGTTGCCTTGGTAGGTCCAGCGGCGGAGGAACTCTTTGATCCGGTTCCTG
AACAGGATCTATTTGAGGCGCTAAATGAAACCTTAACGCTATGGAACTCGCCGCCCGACTGGGCTGGCGA
TGAGCGAAATGTAGTGCTTACGTTGTCCCGCATTTGGTACAGCGCAGTAACCGGCAAAATCGCGCCGAAG
GATGTCGCTGCCGACTGGGCAATGGAGCGCCTGCCGGCCCAGTATCAGCCCGTCATACTTGAAGCTAGAC
AGGCTTATCTTGGACAAGAAGAAGATCGCTTGGCCTCGCGCGCAGATCAGTTGGAAGAATTTGTCCATTA
CGTAAAAGGCGAGATCACCAAGGTAGTCGGCAAATAACTGTCAGACCAAGTTTACTCATATATACTTTAG
ATTGATTTAAAACTTCATTTTTAATTTAAAAGGATCTAGGTGAAGATCCTTTTTGATAATCTCATGACCA
AAATCCCTTAACGTGAGTTTTCGTTCCACTGAGCGTCAGACCCCGTAGAAAAGATCAAAGGATCTTCTTG
AGATCCTTTTTTTCTGCGCGTAATCTGCTGCTTGCAAACAAAAAAACCACCGCTACCAGCGGTGGTTTGT
TTGCCGGATCAAGAGCTACCAACTCTTTTTCCGAAGGTAACTGGCTTCAGCAGAGCGCAGATACCAAATA
CTGTTCTTCTAGTGTAGCCGTAGTTAGGCCACCACTTCAAGAACTCTGTAGCACCGCCTACATACCTCGC
TCTGCTAATCCTGTTACCAGTGGCTGCTGCCAGTGGCGATAAGTCGTGTCTTACCGGGTTGGACTCAAGA
CGATAGTTACCGGATAAGGCGCAGCGGTCGGGCTGAACGGGGGGTTCGTGCACACAGCCCAGCTTGGAGC
GAACGACCTACACCGAACTGAGATACCTACAGCGTGAGCTATGAGAAAGCGCCACGCTTCCCGAAGGGAG
AAAGGCGGACAGGTATCCGGTAAGCGGCAGGGTCGGAACAGGAGAGCGCACGAGGGAGCTTCCAGGGGGA
AACGCCTGGTATCTTTATAGTCCTGTCGGGTTTCGCCACCTCTGACTTGAGCGTCGATTTTTGTGATGCT
CGTCAGGGGGGCGGAGCCTATGGAAAAACGCCAGCAACGCGGCCTTTTTACGGTTCCTGGCCTTTTGCTG
GCCTTTTGCTCACATGTTCTTTCCTGCGTTATCCCCTGATTCTGTGGATAACCGTATTACCGCCTTTGAG
TGAGCTGATACCGCTCGCCGCAGCCGAACGACCGAGCGCAGCGAGTCAGTGAGCGAGGAAGCGGAAGAGC
GCCCAATACGCAAACCGCCTCTCCCCGCGCGTTGGCCGATTCATTAATCACTCTGTGGTCTCAGGAGAAT
AAAAGCATTTGCGTTTGGTTTATCATTGCGTTTATACAAGGACAGAGATCCACTGAGCTGGAATAGCTTA
AAACCATTATCAGAACAAAATAAACCATTTTTTGTTAAGAATCAGAGCATAGTAAACAACAGAAACAACC
TAAGAGAGGTAACTTGTCCAAGAAGATAGCTAATTATATCTATTTTATAAAAGTTATCATAGTTTGTAAG
TCACAAAAGATGCAAATAACAGAGAAACTAGGAGACTTGAGAATATACATTCTTGTATATTTGTATTCGA
GATTGTGAAAATTTGACCATAAGTTTAAATTCTTAAAAAGATATATCTGATCTAGGTGATGGTTATAGAC
TGTAATTTTACCACATGTTTAATGATGGATAGTGACACACATGACACATCGACAACACTATAGCATCTTA
TTTAGATTACAACATGAAATTTTTCTGTAATACATGTCTTTGTACATAATTTAAAAGTAATTCCTAAGAA
ATATATTTATACAAGGAGTTTAAAGAAAACATAGCATAAAGTTCAATGAGTAGTAAAAACCATATACAGT
ATATAGCATAAAGTTCAATGAGTTTATTACAAAAGCATTGGTTCACTTTCTGTAACACGACGTTAAACCT
TCGTCTCCAATAGGAGCGCTACTGATTCAACATGCCAATATATACTAAATACGTTTCTACAGTCAAATGC
TTTAACGTTTCATGATTAAGTGACTATTTACCGTCAATCCTTTCCCATTTACTAACGCCTATCATGAATT
AGCTCTACTAAATCTAGCAACCTTTCAAATTTGCAGTATTGCAGGTGTCTCTGTGTCTTTAAAATAGTTG
CCTTATGATTTCTTCGGTTTCAAGATGATCAAATAGTTATAGATTTCATGCTCACACATGCTCATTAGAT
GTGTACATACTTTACTTACCCAAATCTATTTTCTCGCAAAGATTTTGATGGTAAAGCTGATTTGGTTCTA
TTGAACTAAATCAAACGAGTTTCAGACTGAGTGATTCTAATCCGGCCCATTAGCCCCTAAACAGACCCAC
TAATTACGCAGCTTTTAATAGAGTAATTACACCTAGTTTACCCACTAAACCACTAAGCACTAATTATCTC
ACAATCTAATGAGCTTCCCTCGTAATTACTTGGGCTTTCACTCTACCATTTATTTGTAACAGTCAAGTCT
CTACTGTCTCTATATAAACTCTCTAAAGTTAACACACAATTCTCATCACAAACAAATCAACCAAAGCAAC
TTCTACTCTTTCTTCTTTCGACCTTATCAATCTGTTGAGAAATGTGAGACCACGAA
